Addgene plasmid #231298: pAVEC2_C-mScarletI
Purpose: (Empty Backbone) For transiently expressing fusion proteins with C terminally tagged mScarletI in plants (includes p19 silencing suppressor)
Depositing lab: Jacob Brunkard. Depositing organization: University of Wisconsin, Madison. Publication: Seamless, modular binary vectors for plant cell and molecular biology. Greenhalgh R, Horner W, Klimpel KA, Chatterjee S, Scarpin MR, Brunkard JO. Plant Biotechnol J. 2025 Jun 26. doi: 10.1111/pbi.70233. PubMed 40574375.
Backbone
  Vector backbone: Backbone assembled from fragments of pENTR, pEG103, and NPTII
  Vector type: Plant Expression
  Tag / fusion protein: mScarletI (C terminal on insert)
Growth in bacteria
  Bacterial resistance: Kanamycin, 50 μg/mL
  Growth temperature: 37°C
  Growth strain: DH5alpha
  Copy number: Unknown
Gene/Insert
  Gene/Insert name: None
  Mutation: N/A
  Tag / fusion protein: mScarletI (C terminal on insert)
Terms and licenses: Academic/Nonprofit Terms; Industry Terms: Not Available to Industry
Depositor comments: No gene inserted in primary locus, this is a vector backbone. pAVEC2 has a p19 expression cassette (TBSV p19 silencing supressor from tomato bushy stunt virus) inserted into a secondary locus for increased protein expression in plant transient expression experiments.
How to cite: pAVEC2_C-mScarletI was a gift from Jacob Brunkard (Addgene plasmid # 231298 ; http://n2t.net/addgene:231298 ; RRID:Addgene_231298)
