[The description below was written by a language model from this plasmid's Addgene catalogue record and pLannotate feature annotations shown in this document.]
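Description:
pAVEC2_C-mScarletI is an empty binary vector backbone for Agrobacterium-mediated transient expression in plants, designed so that a gene of interest can be inserted and expressed as a fusion carrying mScarlet-I at its C terminus. The 8.5 kb plasmid was assembled from fragments of pENTR, pEG103 and NPTII. It carries a high-copy ColE1/pUC-type origin for propagation in E. coli together with the pVS1 replication module (RepA, the StaA stability protein and oriV), which supports stable maintenance in Agrobacterium. Bacterial selection is by kanamycin through an aph(3')-Ia KanR gene. The annotation detects two tandem octopine-type left border repeats, but no right border is annotated. No plant selectable marker cassette is annotated, which fits the stated transient-expression purpose.

The main expression cassette consists of a CaMV 35S promoter preceded by an additional 35S fragment, which suggests a duplicated-enhancer arrangement, followed by the TMV Ω translational enhancer leader. A short unannotated gap comes next, presumably the cloning position, and then the mScarlet-I coding sequence and a CaMV polyadenylation signal. mScarlet-I is a rapidly maturing monomeric red fluorescent protein, suited to localisation and co-expression imaging.

A second cassette, in the opposite orientation, encodes the tomato bushy stunt virus p19 protein, terminated by the Arabidopsis HSP18.2 terminator. The promoter driving p19 is not annotated in the feature table. p19 binds siRNA duplexes and suppresses post-transcriptional gene silencing, which increases accumulation of the fusion protein in transient assays without needing a separate co-infiltrated suppressor construct.
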