Features (pLannotate 1.2.2; 14 found; start..end, strand, type, name):
      1..589     +  rep_origin     ori: high-copy-number ColE1/pMB1/pBR322/pUC origin of replication
    827..1456    +  CDS            pVS1 StaA: stability protein from the Pseudomonas plasmid pVS1 (Heeb et al., 2000)
   1885..2958    +  CDS            pVS1 RepA: replication protein from the Pseudomonas plasmid pVS1 (Heeb et al., 2000)
   3024..3218    +  rep_origin     pVS1 oriV: origin of replication for the Pseudomonas plasmid pVS1 (Heeb et al., 2000)
   3385..3408    +  misc_feature   LB T-DNA repeat: left border repeat from octopine Ach5 T-DNA
   3430..3453    +  misc_feature   LB T-DNA repeat: left border repeat from octopine Ach5 T-DNA
   3542..3790    -  terminator     HSP terminator: efficient transcription terminator from the Arabidopsis thaliana heat shock protein 18.2 gene (Nagaya et al., 2010)
   3795..4310    -  CDS            P19_TBSVC: Experimental evidence at protein level: Swiss-Prot protein existence level 1. Acts as a suppressor of RNA-mediated gene silencing, also known as post-transcriptional gene silencing (PTGS), a mechanism of plant viral defense that limits the accumulation of viral RNAs. Binds to short interfering RNAs (siRNAs) with high affinity. Acts as a molecular caliper to specifically select siRNAs based on the length of the duplex region of the RNA (By similarity). From Tomato bushy stunt virus (strain Cherry) (TBSV).
   5563..5863    +  promoter       CaMV 35S promoter (fragment): strong constitutive promoter from cauliflower mosaic virus
   5864..6205    +  promoter       CaMV 35S promoter: strong constitutive promoter from cauliflower mosaic virus
   6221..6276    +  misc_feature   TMV Ω: translational enhancer from the tobacco mosaic virus 5'-leader sequence (Gallie et al., 1988)
   6397..7089    +  CDS            mScarlet-I: mScarlet-I is a basic (constitutively fluorescent) red fluorescent protein published in 2016, derived from synthetic construct. It is reported to be a rapidly-maturing monomer with moderate acid sensitivity.
   7173..7332    +  polyA_signal   CaMV poly(A) signal (fragment): cauliflower mosaic virus polyadenylation signal
   7548..8357    +  CDS            KanR: aminoglycoside phosphotransferase; aph(3')-Ia; confers resistance to kanamycin in bacteria or G418 (Geneticin®) in eukaryotes
>Addgene plasmid #231298 | pAVEC2_C-mScarletI | addgene full sequence | sequence record 458421 | Addgene NGS Result
TTGAGATCCTTTTTTTCTGCGCGTAATCTGCTGCTTGCAAACAAAAAAACCACCGCTACCAGCGGTGGTT
TGTTTGCCGGATCAAGAGCTACCAACTCTTTTTCCGAAGGTAACTGGCTTCAGCAGAGCGCAGATACCAA
ATACTGTTCTTCTAGTGTAGCCGTAGTTAGGCCACCACTTCAAGAACTCTGTAGCACCGCCTACATACCT
CGCTCTGCTAATCCTGTTACCAGTGGCTGCTGCCAGTGGCGATAAGTCGTGTCTTACCGGGTTGGACTCA
AGACGATAGTTACCGGATAAGGCGCAGCGGTCGGGCTGAACGGGGGGTTCGTGCACACAGCCCAGCTTGG
AGCGAACGACCTACACCGAACTGAGATACCTACAGCGTGAGCTATGAGAAAGCGCCACGCTTCCCGAAGG
GAGAAAGGCGGACAGGTATCCGGTAAGCGGCAGGGTCGGAACAGGAGAGCGCACGAGGGAGCTTCCAGGG
GGAAACGCCTGGTATCTTTATAGTCCTGTCGGGTTTCGCCACCTCTGACTTGAGCGTCGATTTTTGTGAT
GCTCGTCAGGGGGGCGGAGCCTATGGAAAAACGCCAGCAACGCGGCCTTTTTACGGTTCCTGGCCTTTTG
CTGGCCTTTTGCTCACATGTTCTTTCCTGCGTTATCCCCTGATTCTGTGGATAACCGTATTACCGCCTTT
GAGTGACTGAAGAACCGAGCGCCGCCGTCTAAAAAGGTGATGTGTATTTGAGTAAAACAGCTTGCGTCAT
GCGGTCGCTGCGTATATGATGCGATGAGTAAATAAACAAATACGCAAGGGGAACGCATGAAGGTTATCGC
TGTACTTAACCAGAAAGGCGGGTCAGGCAAGACGACCATCGCAACCCATCTAGCCCGCGCCCTGCAACTC
GCCGGGGCCGATGTTCTGTTAGTCGATTCCGATCCCCAGGGCAGTGCCCGCGATTGGGCGGCCGTGCGGG
AAGATCAACCGCTAACCGTTGTCGGCATCGACCGCCCGACGATTGACCGCGACGTGAAGGCCATCGGCCG
GCGCGACTTCGTAGTGATCGACGGAGCGCCCCAGGCGGCGGACTTGGCTGTGTCCGCGATCAAGGCAGCC
GACTTCGTGCTGATTCCGGTGCAGCCAAGCCCTTACGACATATGGGCCACCGCCGACCTGGTGGAGCTGG
TTAAGCAGCGCATTGAGGTCACGGATGGAAGGCTACAAGCGGCCTTTGTCGTGTCGCGGGCGATCAAAGG
CACGCGCATCGGCGGTGAGGTTGCCGAGGCGCTGGCCGGGTACGAGCTGCCCATTCTTGAGTCCCGTATC
ACGCAGCGCGTGAGCTACCCAGGCACTGCCGCCGCCGGCACAACCGTTCTTGAATCAGAACCCGAGGGCG
ACGCTGCCCGCGAGGTCCAGGCGCTGGCCGCTGAAATTAAATCAAAACTCATTTGAGTTAATGAGGTAAA
GAGAAAATGAGCAAAAGCACAAACACGCTAAGTGCCGGCCGTCCGAGCGCACGCAGCAGCAAGGCTGCAA
CGTTGGCCAGCCTGGCAGACACGCCAGCCATGAAGCGGGTCAACTTTCAGTTGCCGGCGGAGGATCACAC
CAAGCTGAAGATGTACGCGGTACGCCAAGGCAAGACCATTACCGAGCTGCTATCTGAATACATCGCGCAG
CTACCAGAGTAAATGAGCAAATGAATAAATGAGTAGATGAATTTTAGCGGCTAAAGGAGGCGGCATGGAA
AATCAAGAACAACCAGGCACCGACGCCGTGGAATGCCCCATGTGTGGAGGAACGGGCGGTTGGCCAGGCG
TAAGCGGCTGGGTTGCCTGCCGGCCCTGCAATGGCACTGGAACCCCCAAGCCCGAGGAATCGGCGTGAGC
GGTCGCAAACCATCCGGCCCGGTACAAATCGGCGCGGCGCTGGGTGATGACCTGGTGGAGAAGTTGAAGG
CCGCGCAGGCCGCCCAGCGGCAACGCATCGAGGCAGAAGCACGCCCCGGTGAATCGTGGCAAGCGGCCGC
TGATCGAATCCGCAAAGAATCCCGGCAACCGCCGGCAGCCGGTGCGCCGTCGATTAGGAAGCCGCCCAAG
GGCGACGAGCAACCAGATTTTTTCGTTCCGATGCTCTATGACGTGGGCACCCGCGATAGTCGCAGCATCA
TGGACGTGGCCGTTTTCCGTCTGTCGAAGCGTGACCGACGAGCTGGCGAGGTGATCCGCTACGAGCTTCC
AGACGGGCACGTAGAGGTTTCCGCAGGGCCGGCCGGCATGGCCAGTGTGTGGGATTACGACCTGGTACTG
ATGGCGGTTTCCCATCTAACCGAATCCATGAACCGATACCGGGAAGGGAAGGGAGACAAGCCCGGCCGCG
TGTTCCGTCCACACGTTGCGGACGTACTCAAGTTCTGCCGGCGAGCCGATGGCGGAAAGCAGAAAGACGA
CCTGGTAGAAACCTGCATTCGGTTAAACACCACGCACGTTGCCATGCAGCGTACGAAGAAGGCCAAGAAC
GGCCGCCTGGTGACGGTATCCGAGGGTGAAGCCTTGATTAGCCGCTACAAGATCGTAAAGAGCGAAACCG
GGCGGCCGGAGTACATCGAGATCGAGCTAGCTGATTGGATGTACCGCGAGATCACAGAAGGCAAGAACCC
GGACGTGCTGACGGTTCACCCCGATTACTTTTTGATCGATCCCGGCATCGGCCGTTTTCTCTACCGCCTG
GCACGCCGCGCCGCAGGCAAGGCAGAAGCCAGATGGTTGTTCAAGACGATCTACGAACGCAGTGGCAGCG
CCGGAGAGTTCAAGAAGTTCTGTTTCACCGTGCGCAAGCTGATCGGGTCAAATGACCTGCCGGAGTACGA
TTTGAAGGAGGAGGCGGGGCAGGCTGGCCCGATCCTAGTCATGCGCTACCGCAACCTGATCGAGGGCGAA
GCATCCGCCGGTTCCTAATGTACGGAGCAGATGCTAGGGCAAATTGCCCTAGCAGGGGAAAAAGGTCGAA
AAGGTCTCTTTCCTGTGGATAGCACGTACATTGGGAACCCAAAGCCGTACATTGGGAACCGGAACCCGTA
CATTGGGAACCCAAAGCCGTACATTGGGAACCGGTCACACATGTAAGTGACTGATATAAAAGAGAAAAAA
GGCGATTTTTCCGCCTAAAACTCTTTAAAACTTATTAAAACTCTTAAAACCCGCCTGGCCTGTGCATAAC
TGTCTGGCCAGCGCACAGCCGAAGAGCTGCAAAAAGCGCCTACCCTTCGGTCGCTGCGCTCCCTACGCCC
CGCCGCTTCGCGTCGGCCTATCGCGGCCGCTGGCCGCTCAAAAATGGCTGGCCTACGGCCAGGCAATCTA
CCAGCGCGCGGACAAGCTAGGATTGGCAGGATATATTCAGTTGTAAATGCGAGCTGTTGGCTGGCTGGTG
GCAGGATATATTCAGTTGTAAATAAATTGACGCTTAGACAACTTAATAACACATTGCGGACGTTTTTAAT
GTACTGAATTAACGCCGAATTAATTCGAGCTCTCTAGAAAGCTTATCTTTAATCATATTCCATAGTCCAT
ACCATAGCACATACAGTAGTTATATGCTGCAGAAGAGATCCAACAAAACATTCACAATGGATTATAGAAA
CATTTGTTTATTCATTATAATGAGATCTTACATTCATTTAATATTAGAAAAAGCCACAAATTCATAACAC
AACAAGCCAAGAAGAAAACACAAACTTAAGCACACAAGCTTTTTATTTGACACACCAAATATTTCATCTT
CATCTTCATATTTACTCGCTTTCTTTTTCGAAGGTCTCAGTACCTTCAGGGCATCCTCTTGATACATTAC
TTTCCACTTCGATTGGGGCAAGCTGTAGCAGTTCTTGCTTAGACCGAATTGCCATCTCACAGAGATGCTG
AAGAGTTCGCGACCCTCCAGAAACGGTGATACTAACTCCTCGAAACCGAATACTATAGGTACATCCGATC
TGGTCGAAACCGAAAAATCGAGATGCTGCATAGTTAACCGAATCTCCCGTCCAAGATCCAAGGACTCTGT
GCAGTGAAGCTTCCGTCCTGTCGTATCTGAGATATCTCTTAAATACAACTTTCCCGAAACCCCAGCTTTC
CTTGAAACCAAGGGGATTATCTTGATTCGAATTAGTCTCATCGTTATGTAGCCGCCACTCAGTCCAACTC
GGACTTTCGTCAGGAAGTTTGAAGGGAGAAGTGGTACCTCCTGATCCTCCATCCCAACGTTCACTGTTAG
CTTGTTCCCTAGCGTCGTTTCCTTGTATAGCTCGTTCCATCTGTTAATCAGAAAAACTCAGATTAATCGA
CAAATTCGATCGCACAAACTAGAAACTAACACCAGATCTAGATAGAAATCACAAATCGAAGAGTAATTAT
TCGACAAAACTCAAATTATTTGAACAAATCGGATGATATCTATGAAACCCTAATCGAGAATTAAGATGAT
ATCTAACGATCAAACCCAGAAAATCGTCTTCGATCTAAGATTAACAGAATCTAAACCAAAGAACATATAC
GAAATTGGGATCGAACGAAAACAAAATCGAAGATTTTGAGAGAATAAGGAACACAGAAATTTACCTTCAT
CACGGTAGAGAGAATTGAGAGAAAGTTTTTAAGATTTTGAGAAATTGAAATCTGAATTGTGAAGAAGAAG
AGCTCTTTGGGTATTGTTTTATAGAAGAAGAAGAAGAAAAGACGAGGACGACTAGGTCACGAGAAAGCTA
AGGCGGTGAAGCAATAGCTAATAATAAAATGACACGTGTATTGAGCGTTGTTTACACGCAAAGTTGTTTT
TGGCTAATTGCCTTATTTTTAGGTTGAGGAAAAGTATTTGTGCTTTGAGTTGATAAACACGACTCGTGTG
TGCCGGCTGCAACCACTTTGACGCCGTTTATTACTGACTCGTCGACTCGAGACTAGAGCCAAGCTGATCT
CCTTTGCCCCGGAGATCACCATGGACGACTTTCTCTATCTCTACGATCTAGGAAGAAAGTTCGACGGAGA
AGGTGACGATACCATGTTCACCACCGATAATGAGAAGATTAGCCTCTTCAATTTCAGAAAGAATGCTGAC
CCACAGATGGTTAGAGAGGCTTACGCGGCAGGTCTCATCAAGACGATCTACCCGAGTAATAATCTCCAGG
AGATCAAATACCTTCCCAAGAAGGTTAAAGATGCAGTCAAAAGATTCAGGACTAACTGCATCAAGAACAC
AGAGAAAGATATATTTCTCAAGATCAGAAGTACTATTCCAGTATGGACGATTCAAGGCTTGCTTCATAAA
CCAAGGCAAGTAATAGAGATTGGAGTCTCTAAGAAAGTAGTTCCTACTGAATCAAAGGCCATGGAGTCAA
AAATTCAGATCGAGGATCTAACAGAACTCGCCGTGAAGACTGGCGAACAGTTCATACAGAGTCTTTTACG
ACTCAATGACAAGAAGAAAATCTTCGTCAACATGGTGGAGCACGACACTCTCGTCTACTCCAAGAATATC
AAAGATACAGTCTCAGAAGACCAAAGGGCTATTGAGACTTTTCAACAAAGGGTAATATCGGGAAACCTCC
TCGGATTCCATTGCCCAGCTATCTGTCACTTCATCAAAAGGACAGTAGAAAAGGAAGGTGGCACCTACAA
ATGCCATCATTGCGATAAAGGAAAGGCTATCGTTCAAGATGCCTCTGCCGACAGTGGTCCCAAAGATGGA
CCCCCACCCACGAGGAGCATCGTGGAAAAAGAAGACGTTCCAACCACGTCTTCAAAGCAAGTGGATTGAT
GTGATATCTCCACTGACGTAAGGGATGACGCACAATCCCACTATCCTTCGCAATGAGACTTTTCAACAAA
GGGTAATATCGGGAAACCTCCTCGGATTCCATTGCCCAGCTATCTGTCACTTCATCAAAAGGACAGTAGA
AAAGGAAGGTGGCACCTACAAATGCCATCATTGCGATAAAGGAAAGGCTATCGTTCAAGATGCCTCTGCC
GACAGTGGTCCCAAAGATGGACCCCCACCCACGAGGAGCATCGTGGAAAAAGAAGACGTTCCAACCACGT
CTTCAAAGCAAGTGGATTGATGTGATATCTCCACTGACGTAAGGGATGACGCACAATCCCACTATCCTTC
GCAAGACCCTTCCTCTATATAAGGAAGTTCATTTCATTTGGAGAGAGGCCTATTTTTACAACAATTACCA
ACAACAACAAACAACAAACAACATTACAATTACTATTTACAATTACAGGCCTCCCGGGTCAGGAAGCGAA
ACACCAGGAACATCAGAAAGTGCAACACCAGAATCTGGATCCGGCTCTGAAACTCCTGGTACTAGTGAAT
CGGCTACCCCTGAATCAGGGTCCTCTGTTAGTAAAGGAGAGGCAGTTATTAAGGAGTTTATGAGGTTCAA
GGTTCATATGGAGGGATCGATGAACGGTCATGAGTTCGAGATTGAGGGTGAAGGAGAAGGAAGACCTTAC
GAAGGAACCCAGACTGCTAAGTTGAAGGTTACTAAGGGCGGTCCTCTTCCTTTCTCATGGGACATTCTTT
CACCTCAGTTCATGTACGGTTCAAGAGCTTTCATCAAGCATCCTGCTGACATCCCTGACTACTACAAGCA
GTCTTTCCCTGAGGGTTTCAAATGGGAGAGAGTGATGAACTTCGAAGACGGTGGAGCTGTGACTGTGACT
CAGGACACTTCTCTTGAAGATGGAACTCTTATCTACAAAGTGAAGCTCAGAGGAACAAACTTCCCTCCTG
ATGGACCTGTTATGCAGAAGAAGACAATGGGTTGGGAAGCTTCTACTGAACGTCTCTACCCTGAAGATGG
TGTTCTCAAGGGTGATATTAAGATGGCTCTTCGTCTTAAGGATGGTGGTCGTTACCTTGCTGATTTCAAG
ACTACTTACAAGGCTAAGAAACCTGTTCAGATGCCTGGTGCTTACAACGTTGATAGGAAGCTTGATATTA
CTTCTCACAACGAGGATTACACTGTTGTTGAGCAGTACGAGAGGTCTGAGGGACGTCACTCTACTGGAGG
AATGGATGAGCTCTACAAGTGAGGGTCCTCTGTCCTGATCACGGCCATGCTAGAGTCCGCAAAAATCACC
AGTCTCTCTCTACAAATCTATCTCTCTCTATTTTTCTCCAGAATAATGTGTGAGTAGTTCCCAGATAAGG
GAATTAGGGTTCTTATAGGGTTTCGCTCATGTGTTGAGCATATAAGAAACCCTTAGTATGTATTTGTATT
TGTAAAATACTTCTATCAATAAAATTTCTAATTCCTAAAACCAAAATCCAGTGACCTGGTAACCTGGCAG
GATATATGCGGTTGTAATTTTGGCAGGATATATGCGGTTGTAATTCATTTTTATTGTCTAAATTTCTGTA
TTTGTTTGTTTGCAATTAGATCCACGTTGTGTCTCAAAATCTCTGATGTTACATTGCACAAGATAAAAAT
ATATCATCATGAACAATAAAACTGTCTGCTTACATAAACAGTAATACAAGGGGTGTTATGAGCCATATTC
AACGGGAAACGTCGAGGCCGCGATTAAATTCCAACATGGATGCTGATTTATATGGGTATAAATGGGCTCG
CGATAATGTCGGGCAATCAGGTGCGACAATCTATCGCTTGTATGGGAAGCCCGATGCGCCAGAGTTGTTT
CTGAAACATGGCAAAGGTAGCGTTGCCAATGATGTTACAGATGAGATGGTCAGACTAAACTGGCTGACGG
AATTTATGCCTCTTCCGACCATCAAGCATTTTATCCGTACTCCTGATGATGCATGGTTACTCACCACTGC
GATCCCCGGAAAAACAGCATTCCAGGTATTAGAAGAATATCCTGATTCAGGTGAAAATATTGTTGATGCG
CTGGCAGTGTTCCTGCGCCGGTTGCATTCGATTCCTGTTTGTAATTGTCCTTTTAACAGCGATCGCGTAT
TTCGTCTCGCTCAGGCGCAATCACGAATGAATAACGGTTTGGTTGATGCGAGTGATTTTGATGACGAGCG
TAATGGCTGGCCTGTTGAACAAGTCTGGAAAGAAATGCATAAACTTTTGCCATTCTCACCGGATTCAGTC
GTCACTCATGGTGATTTCTCACTTGATAACCTTATTTTTGACGAGGGGAAATTAATAGGTTGTATTGATG
TTGGACGAGTCGGAATCGCAGACCGATACCAGGATCTTGCCATCCTATGGAACTGCCTCGGTGAGTTTTC
TCCTTCATTACAGAAACGGCTTTTTCAAAAATATGGTATTGATAATCCTGATATGAATAAATTGCAGTTT
CATTTGATGCTCGATGAGTTTTTCTAATCAGAATTGGTTAATTGGTTGTAACACTGGCAGAGCATTACGC
TGACTTGACGGGACGGCGCAAGCTCATGACCAAAATCCCTTAACGTGAGTTACGCGTCGTTCCACTGAGC
GTCAGACCCCGTAGAAAAGATCAAAGGATCTTC
